>Addgene plasmid #203391 | Tau BA 12->10 K369I | addgene full sequence | sequence record 401574 | Addgene NGS Result
ACCCTATCTCGGTCTATTCTTTTGATTTATAAGGGATTTTGCCGATTTCGGCCTATTGGTTAAAAAATGA
GCTGATTTAACAAAAATTTAACGCGAATTAATTCTGTGGAATGTGTGTCAGTTAGGGTGTGGAAAGTCCC
CAGGCTCCCCAGCAGGCAGAAGTATGCAAAGCATGCATCTCAATTAGTCAGCAACCAGGTGTGGAAAGTC
CCCAGGCTCCCCAGCAGGCAGAAGTATGCAAAGCATGCATCTCAATTAGTCAGCAACCATAGTCCCGCCC
CTAACTCCGCCCATCCCGCCCCTAACTCCGCCCAGTTCCGCCCATTCTCCGCCCCATGGCTGACTAATTT
TTTTTATTTATGCAGAGGCCGAGGCCGCCTCTGCCTCTGAGCTATTCCAGAAGTAGTGAGGAGGCTTTTT
TGGAGGCCTAGGCTTTTGCAAAAAGCTCCCGGGAGCTTGTATATCCATTTTCGGATCTGATCAAGAGACA
GGATGAGGATCGTTTCGCATGATTGAACAAGATGGATTGCACGCAGGTTCTCCGGCCGCTTGGGTGGAGA
GGCTATTCGGCTATGACTGGGCACAACAGACAATCGGCTGCTCTGATGCCGCCGTGTTCCGGCTGTCAGC
GCAGGGGCGCCCGGTTCTTTTTGTCAAGACCGACCTGTCCGGTGCCCTGAATGAACTGCAGGACGAGGCA
GCGCGGCTATCGTGGCTGGCCACGACGGGCGTTCCTTGCGCAGCTGTGCTCGACGTTGTCACTGAAGCGG
GAAGGGACTGGCTGCTATTGGGCGAAGTGCCGGGGCAGGATCTCCTGTCATCTCACCTTGCTCCTGCCGA
GAAAGTATCCATCATGGCTGATGCAATGCGGCGGCTGCATACGCTTGATCCGGCTACCTGCCCATTCGAC
CACCAAGCGAAACATCGCATCGAGCGAGCACGTACTCGGATGGAAGCCGGTCTTGTCGATCAGGATGATC
TGGACGAAGAGCATCAGGGGCTCGCGCCAGCCGAACTGTTCGCCAGGCTCAAGGCGCGCATGCCCGACGG
CGAGGATCTCGTCGTGACCCATGGCGATGCCTGCTTGCCGAATATCATGGTGGAAAATGGCCGCTTTTCT
GGATTCATCGACTGTGGCCGGCTGGGTGTGGCGGACCGCTATCAGGACATAGCGTTGGCTACCCGTGATA
TTGCTGAAGAGCTTGGCGGCGAATGGGCTGACCGCTTCCTCGTGCTTTACGGTATCGCCGCTCCCGATTC
GCAGCGCATCGCCTTCTATCGCCTTCTTGACGAGTTCTTCTGAGCGGGACTCTGGGGTTCGAAATGACCG
ACCAAGCGACGCCCAACCTGCCATCACGAGATTTCGATTCCACCGCCGCCTTCTATGAAAGGTTGGGCTT
CGGAATCGTTTTCCGGGACGCCGGCTGGATGATCCTCCAGCGCGGGGATCTCATGCTGGAGTTCTTCGCC
CACCCCAACTTGTTTATTGCAGCTTATAATGGTTACAAATAAAGCAATAGCATCACAAATTTCACAAATA
AAGCATTTTTTTCACTGCATTCTAGTTGTGGTTTGTCCAAACTCATCAATGTATCTTATCATGTCTGTAT
ACCGTCGACCTCTAGCTAGAGCTTGGCGTAATCATGGTCATAGCTGTTTCCTGTGTGAAATTGTTATCCG
CTCACAATTCCACACAACATACGAGCCGGAAGCATAAAGTGTAAAGCCTGGGGTGCCTAATGAGTGAGCT
AACTCACATTAATTGCGTTGCGCTCACTGCCCGCTTTCCAGTCGGGAAACCTGTCGTGCCAGCTGCATTA
ATGAATCGGCCAACGCGCGGGGAGAGGCGGTTTGCGTATTGGGCGCTCTTCCGCTTCCTCGCTCACTGAC
TCGCTGCGCTCGGTCGTTCGGCTGCGGCGAGCGGTATCAGCTCACTCAAAGGCGGTAATACGGTTATCCA
CAGAATCAGGGGATAACGCAGGAAAGAACATGTGAGCAAAAGGCCAGCAAAAGGCCAGGAACCGTAAAAA
GGCCGCGTTGCTGGCGTTTTTCCATAGGCTCCGCCCCCCTGACGAGCATCACAAAAATCGACGCTCAAGT
CAGAGGTGGCGAAACCCGACAGGACTATAAAGATACCAGGCGTTTCCCCCTGGAAGCTCCCTCGTGCGCT
CTCCTGTTCCGACCCTGCCGCTTACCGGATACCTGTCCGCCTTTCTCCCTTCGGGAAGCGTGGCGCTTTC
TCATAGCTCACGCTGTAGGTATCTCAGTTCGGTGTAGGTCGTTCGCTCCAAGCTGGGCTGTGTGCACGAA
CCCCCCGTTCAGCCCGACCGCTGCGCCTTATCCGGTAACTATCGTCTTGAGTCCAACCCGGTAAGACACG
ACTTATCGCCACTGGCAGCAGCCACTGGTAACAGGATTAGCAGAGCGAGGTATGTAGGCGGTGCTACAGA
GTTCTTGAAGTGGTGGCCTAACTACGGCTACACTAGAAGAACAGTATTTGGTATCTGCGCTCTGCTGAAG
CCAGTTACCTTCGGAAAAAGAGTTGGTAGCTCTTGATCCGGCAAACAAACCACCGCTGGTAGCGGTGGTT
TTTTTGTTTGCAAGCAGCAGATTACGCGCAGAAAAAAAGGATCTCAAGAAGATCCTTTGATCTTTTCTAC
GGGGTCTGACGCTCAGTGGAACGAAAACTCACGTTAAGGGATTTTGGTCATGAGATTATCAAAAAGGATC
TTCACCTAGATCCTTTTAAATTAAAAATGAAGTTTTAAATCAATCTAAAGTATATATGAGTAAACTTGGT
CTGACAGTTACCAATGCTTAATCAGTGAGGCACCTATCTCAGCGATCTGTCTATTTCGTTCATCCATAGT
TGCCTGACTCCCCGTCGTGTAGATAACTACGATACGGGAGGGCTTACCATCTGGCCCCAGTGCTGCAATG
ATACCGCGAGACCCACGCTCACCGGCTCCAGATTTATCAGCAATAAACCAGCCAGCCGGAAGGGCCGAGC
GCAGAAGTGGTCCTGCAACTTTATCCGCCTCCATCCAGTCTATTAATTGTTGCCGGGAAGCTAGAGTAAG
TAGTTCGCCAGTTAATAGTTTGCGCAACGTTGTTGCCATTGCTACAGGCATCGTGGTGTCACGCTCGTCG
TTTGGTATGGCTTCATTCAGCTCCGGTTCCCAACGATCAAGGCGAGTTACATGATCCCCCATGTTGTGCA
AAAAAGCGGTTAGCTCCTTCGGTCCTCCGATCGTTGTCAGAAGTAAGTTGGCCGCAGTGTTATCACTCAT
GGTTATGGCAGCACTGCATAATTCTCTTACTGTCATGCCATCCGTAAGATGCTTTTCTGTGACTGGTGAG
TACTCAACCAAGTCATTCTGAGAATAGTGTATGCGGCGACCGAGTTGCTCTTGCCCGGCGTCAATACGGG
ATAATACCGCGCCACATAGCAGAACTTTAAAAGTGCTCATCATTGGAAAACGTTCTTCGGGGCGAAAACT
CTCAAGGATCTTACCGCTGTTGAGATCCAGTTCGATGTAACCCACTCGTGCACCCAACTGATCTTCAGCA
TCTTTTACTTTCACCAGCGTTTCTGGGTGAGCAAAAACAGGAAGGCAAAATGCCGCAAAAAAGGGAATAA
GGGCGACACGGAAATGTTGAATACTCATACTCTTCCTTTTTCAATATTATTGAAGCATTTATCAGGGTTA
TTGTCTCATGAGCGGATACATATTTGAATGTATTTAGAAAAATAAACAAATAGGGGTTCCGCGCACATTT
CCCCGAAAAGTGCCACCTGACGTCGACGGATCGGGAGATCTCCCGATCCCCTATGGTGCACTCTCAGTAC
AATCTGCTCTGATGCCGCATAGTTAAGCCAGTATCTGCTCCCTGCTTGTGTGTTGGAGGTCGCTGAGTAG
TGCGCGAGCAAAATTTAAGCTACAACAAGGCAAGGCTTGACCGACAATTGCATGAAGAATCTGCTTAGGG
TTAGGCGTTTTGCGCTGCTTCGCGATGTACGGGCCAGATATACGCGTTGACATTGATTATTGACTAGTTA
TTAATAGTAATCAATTACGGGGTCATTAGTTCATAGCCCATATATGGAGTTCCGCGTTACATAACTTACG
GTAAATGGCCCGCCTGGCTGACCGCCCAACGACCCCCGCCCATTGACGTCAATAATGACGTATGTTCCCA
TAGTAACGCCAATAGGGACTTTCCATTGACGTCAATGGGTGGAGTATTTACGGTAAACTGCCCACTTGGC
AGTACATCAAGTGTATCATATGCCAAGTACGCCCCCTATTGACGTCAATGACGGTAAATGGCCCGCCTGG
CATTATGCCCAGTACATGACCTTATGGGACTTTCCTACTTGGCAGTACATCTACGTATTAGTCATCGCTA
TTACCATGGTGATGCGGTTTTGGCAGTACATCAATGGGCGTGGATAGCGGTTTGACTCACGGGGATTTCC
AAGTCTCCACCCCATTGACGTCAATGGGAGTTTGTTTTGGCACCAAAATCAACGGGACTTTCCAAAATGT
CGTAACAACTCCGCCCCATTGACGCAAATGGGCGGTAGGCGTGTACGGTGGGAGGTCTATATAAGCAGAG
CTCTCTGGCTAACTAGAGAACCCACTGCTTACTGGCTTATCGAAATTAATACGACTCACTATAGGGAGAC
CCAAGCTGGCTAGCGTTTAAACTTAAGCTTGGTACCGAGCTCGGATCCACTAGTCCAGTGTGGTGGAATT
CCCAGGCTGATGGGGCCTCCAGGGCAGTGGTTTCCACCCAGCATTCTCAAAAGAGCCACTGAGGTCTCAG
TGCCATTTTCAAGATTTCGGAAGCGGCCTGGGCACGGCTGGTCCTTCACTGGGATCACCACTTGGCAATT
ATTTACACCTGAGACGAATAAAAACCAGAGTGCTGAGATTACAGGCATGGTGGCTTACGCTTGTAATCGG
CTTTGGGAAGCCGAGGTGGGCTGATTGCTTGAGCCCAGGAGTTTCAAACTATCCTGGACAACATAGCATG
ACCTCGTCTCTACAAAAAATACAAAAAATTTGCCAGGTGTGGTGGCATGTGCCTGTGGTCCCAGCTACTT
GGGAGGCTGAAGTAGGAGAATCCCCTGAGCCCTGGGAAGTCGAGGCTGCACTGAGCCGTGATGATGTCAC
TGCACTCCAGCCTGGGTGACAAAGTGAGACCCTATCTCACAAAGAAAAAAAACAAAACAAAAAACCCAAA
GCACACTGTTTCCACTGTTTCCAGAGTTCCTGAGAGGAAAGGTCACCGGGTGAGGAAGACGTTCTCACTG
ATCTGGCAGAGAAAATGTCCAGTTTTTCCAACTCCCTAAACCATGGTTTTCTATTTCACAGCCCCCCCTT
GCAGGGACAGAGCCCTCGTACAGAAGGGACACCCCACATTTGTCTTCCCCACAAAGCGGCCTGTGTCCTG
CCTACGGGGTCAGGGCTTCTCAAACCTGGCTGTGTGTCAGAATCACCAGGGGAACTTTTCAAAACTAGAG
AGACTGAAGCCAGACTCCTAGATTCTAATTCTAGGTCAGGGCTAGGGGCTGAGATTGTAAAAATCCACAG
GTGATTCTGATGCCCGGCAGGCTTGAGAACAGCCGCAGGGAGTTCTCTGGGAATGTGCCGGTGGGTCTAG
CCAGGTGTGAGTGGAGATGCCGGGGAACTTCCTATTACTCACTCGTCAGTGTGGCCGAACACATTTTTCA
CTTGACCTCAGGCTGGTGAACGCTCCCCTCTGGGGTTCAGGCCTCACGATGCCATCCTTTTGTGAAGTGA
GGACCTGCAATCCCAGCTTCGTAAAGCCCGCTGGAAATCACTCACACTTCTGGGATGCCTTCAGAGCAGC
CCTCTATCCCTTCAGCTCCCCTGGGATGTGACTCGACCTCCCGTCACTCCCCAGACTGCCTCTGCCAAGT
CCGAAAGTGGAGGCATCCTTGCGAGCAAGTAGGCGGGTCCAGGGTGGCGCATGTCACTCATCGAAAGTGG
AGGCGTCCTTGCGAGCAAGCAGGCGGGTCCAGGGTGGCGTGTCACTCATCCTTTTTTCTGGCTACCAAAG
GTGCAGATAATTAATGACTACAAAGACCATGACGGTGATTATAAAGATCATGACATCGATTACAAGGATG
ACGATGACAAGAAGAAGCTGGATCTTAGCAACGTCCAGTCCAAGTGTGGCTCAAAGGATAATATCAAACA
CGTCCCGGGAGGCGGCAGTGTGCAAATAGTCTACAAACCAGTTGACCTGAGCAAGGTGACCTCCAAGTGT
GGCTCATTAGGCAACATCCATCATAAACCAGGAGGTGGCCAGGTGGAAGTAAAATCTGAGAAGCTTGACT
TCAAGGACAGAGTCCAGTCGAAGATTGGGTCCCTGGACAATATCACCCACGTCCCTGGCGGAGGAAATAT
AAAGGTAAAGGGGGTAGGGTGGGTTGGATGCTGCCCTTGGGTATATGGGCATTAATCAAGTTGAGTGGAC
AAAGGCTGGTCCAGTTCCCAGAGGAGGAAAACAGAGGCTTCTGTGTTGACTGGCTGGATGTGGGCCCTCA
GCAGCATCCAGTGGGTCTCCACTGCCTGTCTCAATCACCTGGAGCTTTAGCACGTTTCACACCTGGGCCC
CAACCTGGAGAGGCTGACCAATGGGTCTCAGGGGCAGCTCGGTTGCTGGAGTTTTTGTTTTTATTTATTT
TTATGTATTTAAGGCAGGGTCTCTGTATTAGTCCATTCTCACACTGCTAATAAAGACATACCCAAGACTG
GGTAATTTATAAAGGAAAGAGGTTTAATGGACTCACAGTTCCATATGGCTGGGGAGGCCTCAAAATCATG
GCGGAAGGCAAAGGAGAAGCAAAGGCATGTCTTACATGGCAACAGGCAAGAGAGCGTGTGCAGGGGAACT
CCCATTTATAAAACCATCAGACCTCATGAGATTTATTCACTATCATGAGAACAGCATGGGAAAGACCCGC
CCCCATGATTCAGTTACCTCCCACTGGGTCCCTCCCATGACACATGGAATTATGGGAGCTACAATTCAAG
ATGAGATTTGGGTGGGGACACAGCCAAACCATATCAGTCTCCCTCTGTCATCCAGGCTGGAGTGCACTGG
CATGATCTCGGCTCACTGCAGCCTCTACCTCCCTGGGTCAGGTGATCTTCCCACCTCAGCCTCCCAGGTA
GCTGGAACTACAGGTACCTGCCACTATGCCTGGCTAAATATTTTGTATTTCCTGTGGAGACGAGGTTTTG
CCACGTTGCCCAGGCTGGTCTTGAACTCCTGAGGTCAAGCAATATGCCCACCTCGGCCTCCCAAGGTGCT
GGGATTACAGGTGTGAGCCACAGTGCTCGGCCTAAGTCACTGCAGTTTTTAGCGGCCGCTCGAGTCTAGA
GGGCCCGTTTAAACCCGCTGATCAGCCTCGACTGTGCCTTCTAGTTGCCAGCCATCTGTTGTTTGCCCCT
CCCCCGTGCCTTCCTTGACCCTGGAAGGTGCCACTCCCACTGTCCTTTCCTAATAAAATGAGGAAATTGC
ATCGCATTGTCTGAGTAGGTGTCATTCTATTCTGGGGGGTGGGGTGGGGCAGGACAGCAAGGGGGAGGAT
TGGGAAGACAATAGCAGGCATGCTGGGGATGCGGTGGGCTCTATGGCTTCTGAGGCGGAAAGAACCAGCT
GGGGCTCTAGGGGGTATCCCC
[124 nt withheld, positions 7722-7845]
C
[91 nt withheld, positions 7847-7937]
A
[49 nt withheld, positions 7939-7987]
CCTTTGACGTTGGAGTCCACGTTCTTT
[37 nt withheld, positions 8015-8051]
Features (pLannotate 1.2.2; 24 found; start..end, strand, type, name):
    113..442     +  promoter       SV40 promoter: SV40 enhancer and early promoter
    509..1300    +  CDS            neo: KKA2_KLEPN - Also known as kan, nptII. Experimental evidence at protein level: Swiss-Prot protein existence level 1. Resistance to kanamycin, neomycin, paromomycin, ribostamycin, butirosin and gentamicin B. From Klebsiella pneumoniae.
   1324..1482    +  CDS            ble (fragment): BLE_KLEPN - Experimental evidence at protein level: Swiss-Prot protein existence level 1. Binding protein with a strong affinity to the bleomycin family of antibiotics. Binds to CL990; an antimitotic-antibiotic compound. From Klebsiella pneumoniae.
   1477..1598    +  polyA_signal   SV40 poly(A) signal: SV40 polyadenylation signal
   1671..1687    -  protein_bind   lac operator: The lac repressor binds to the lac operator to inhibit transcription in E. coli. This inhibition can be relieved by adding lactose or isopropyl-β-D-thiogalactopyranoside (IPTG). lac repressor encoded by lacI
   1695..1725    -  promoter       lac promoter: promoter for the E. coli lac operon
   1740..1761    -  protein_bind   CAP binding site: CAP binding activates transcription in the presence of cAMP. E. coli catabolite activator protein
   1774..1866    -  CDS            lacI (fragment): lac repressor; lacI; The lac repressor binds to the lac operator to inhibit transcription in E. coli. This inhibition can be relieved by adding lactose or isopropyl-β-D-thiogalactopyranoside (IPTG).
   2049..2637    -  rep_origin     ori: high-copy-number ColE1/pMB1/pBR322/pUC origin of replication
   2808..3668    -  CDS            AmpR: β-lactamase; bla; confers resistance to ampicillin, carbenicillin, and related antibiotics
   3669..3773    -  promoter       AmpR promoter: bla
   3832..3884    -  misc_feature   bom (fragment): basis of mobility region from pBR322
   4039..4418    +  enhancer       CMV enhancer: human cytomegalovirus immediate early enhancer
   4419..4622    +  promoter       CMV promoter: human cytomegalovirus (CMV) immediate early promoter
   4618..4651    +  LTR            5' LTR (truncated) (fragment): truncated 5' long terminal repeat (LTR) from HIV-1
   4667..4685    +  promoter       T7 promoter: promoter for bacteriophage T7 RNA polymerase
   5082..5216    -  CDS            MKNK1 (fragment): MKNK1_HUMAN - Also known as MNK1. Experimental evidence at protein level: Swiss-Prot protein existence level 1. May play a role in the response to environmental stress and cytokines. Appears to regulate translation by phosphorylating EIF4E, thus increasing the affinity of this protein for the 7-methylguanosine- containing mRNA cap. From Homo sapiens (Human).
   6106..6171    +  CDS            3xFLAG: three tandem FLAG® epitope tags, followed by an enterokinase cleavage site
   6181..6384    +  CDS            MAPT (fragment): TAU_SPECI - Experimental evidence at protein level: Swiss-Prot protein existence level 1. Promotes microtubule assembly and stability, and might be involved in the establishment and maintenance of neuronal polarity. The C-terminus binds axonal microtubules while the N-terminus binds neural plasma membrane components, suggesting that tau functions as a linker protein between both. Axonal polarity is predetermined by tau localization (in the neuronal cell) in the domain of the cell body defined by the centrosome. The short isoforms allow plasticity of the cytoskeleton whereas the longer isoforms
   6710..6726    -  misc_feature   CEN/ARS (fragment): S. cerevisiae CEN6 centromere fused to an autonomously replicating sequence
   7135..7401    +  CDS            GVQW1 (fragment): GVQW1_HUMAN - Also known as TIGD1L2. Experimental evidence at transcript level: Swiss-Prot protein existence level 2. From Homo sapiens (Human).
   7452..7676    +  polyA_signal   bGH poly(A) signal: bovine growth hormone polyadenylation signal
   7680..7701    +  promoter       SV40 promoter (fragment): SV40 enhancer and early promoter
   7722..99      +  rep_origin     f1 ori (across the origin) (sequence partly withheld): f1 bacteriophage origin of replication; arrow indicates direction of (+) strand synthesis
