[The description below was written by a language model from this plasmid's Addgene catalogue record and pLannotate feature annotations shown in this document.]
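Description:
Tau BA 12->10 K369I is a mammalian expression plasmid built on a pcDNA3.1 backbone, about 8.05 kb in the sequenced record. It carries human MAPT (tau) sequence with an internal FLAG tag and the K369I substitution, one of the mutations associated with FTDP-17. It is propagated in E. coli through a high-copy ColE1/pUC-type origin with ampicillin selection (AmpR under its bla promoter), and an f1 origin is also present. For mammalian cells, an SV40 early promoter drives a neomycin/kanamycin phosphotransferase gene followed by an SV40 poly(A) signal, which would permit G418 selection of stable transfectants.

The payload sits between the CMV immediate-early enhancer/promoter and the bGH polyadenylation signal, with a T7 promoter just upstream of the insert that could support in vitro transcription. Within this roughly 2.8 kb region, the annotation identifies only a 3xFLAG epitope followed closely by a short MAPT coding fragment. The remaining sequence is unassigned or carries small partial hits (MKNK1, GVQW1, CEN/ARS and HIV-1 LTR fragments) that are probably spurious similarity matches to non-coding sequence rather than functional elements. This pattern suggests a minigene-like arrangement of tau exons with flanking non-coding sequence rather than a continuous cDNA.

The name "12->10" and the associated publication on circular tau RNAs point to a construct designed to produce a circular RNA by backsplicing from exon 12 to exon 10, although the record does not describe the architecture explicitly. The stated purpose is transfection and in vitro assays, consistent with testing how the K369I mutation affects circular tau RNAs and any FLAG-detectable products.
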