Addgene plasmid #203391: Tau BA 12->10 K369I
Purpose: For transfection and in vitro assay
Depositing lab: Stefan Stamm. Depositing organization: University of Kentucky. Publication: Influence of FTDP-17 mutants on circular tau RNAs. Margvelani G, Welden JR, Maquera AA, Van Eyk JE, Murray C, Miranda Sardon SC, Stamm S. Biochim Biophys Acta Mol Basis Dis. 2024 Apr;1870(4):167036. doi: 10.1016/j.bbadis.2024.167036. Epub 2024 Jan 28. PubMed 38286213.
Backbone
  Vector backbone: pcDNA 3.1
  Vector type: Mammalian Expression
Growth in bacteria
  Bacterial resistance: Ampicillin, 100 μg/mL
  Growth temperature: 37°C
  Growth strain: NEB Stable
  Copy number: Unknown
Gene/Insert
  Gene/Insert name: MAPT (alt name: Tau (with internal FLAG-tag))
  Species: H. sapiens (human)
  Mutation: K369I
  Entrez Gene: MAPT (a.k.a. DDPAC, FTD1, FTDP-17, MAPTL, MSTD, MTBT1, MTBT2, PPND, PPP1R103, TAU, Tau-PHF6, tau-40)
  Promoter: CMVf
  Cloning method: Unknown
Terms and licenses: Academic/Nonprofit Terms; Industry Terms: Not Available to Industry
Depositor comments: Please visit https://doi.org/10.1101/2023.09.08.556913 for bioRxiv preprint.
How to cite: Tau BA 12->10 K369I was a gift from Stefan Stamm (Addgene plasmid # 203391 ; http://n2t.net/addgene:203391 ; RRID:Addgene_203391)
